Addgene plasmid #229363: pXTK126 [Linker_SynTer-L1_PartType5-11]
Purpose: XanthoMoClo Golden Gate Part Plasmid for cloning, contains Linker_SynTer-L1_PartType5-11
Depositing lab: Michael Springer. Depositing organization: Harvard Medical School. Publication: XanthoMoClo horizontal line A Robust Modular Cloning Genetic Toolkit for the Genera Xanthobacter and Roseixanthobacter. Soltysiak MPM, Ory ALH, Lee AD, Christophersen CE, Jalihal AP, Springer M. ACS Synth Biol. 2025 Apr 18;14(4):1173-1190. doi: 10.1021/acssynbio.4c00806. Epub 2025 Mar 13. PubMed 40080684.
Backbone
  Vector backbone: pXTK
  Vector type: Bacterial Expression
Growth in bacteria
  Bacterial resistance: Ampicillin, 100 μg/mL
  Growth temperature: 37°C
  Growth strain: DH5alpha
  Copy number: Low Copy
Gene/Insert
  Gene/Insert name: SynTer-L1 Linker (alt name: Linker_SynTer-L1_PartType5-11)
  Species: Synthetic
  Cloning method: Restriction Enzyme; 5′ cloning site unknown (unknown if destroyed)
Terms and licenses: Academic/Nonprofit Terms; Industry Terms: Not Available to Industry
Depositor comments: Please note: This plasmid contains a mixed 50/50 population of correct and plasmid that contains a C nucleotide deletion in the SynTer-v1-p2 Terminator. This deletion is not known to impact plasmid function, so the mixed population should have no impact on the function of the plasmid.
How to cite: pXTK126 [Linker_SynTer-L1_PartType5-11] was a gift from Michael Springer (Addgene plasmid # 229363 ; http://n2t.net/addgene:229363 ; RRID:Addgene_229363)
