[The description below was written by a language model from this plasmid's Addgene catalogue record and pLannotate feature annotations shown in this document.]
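Description:
pXTK126 is a small (about 1.8 kb) Golden Gate part plasmid from the XanthoMoClo modular cloning toolkit, a set of standardized parts developed for genetic work in the bacterial genera Xanthobacter and Roseixanthobacter. It is built on the pXTK backbone, is catalogued as a bacterial expression vector, and is propagated in E. coli under ampicillin selection. The annotated sequence consists almost entirely of maintenance functions: a ColE1/pMB1-family origin of replication and a TEM-type bla beta-lactamase gene driven by its native AmpR promoter. The catalogue entry lists the plasmid as low copy, whereas the automated annotation labels the origin as a high-copy pUC-type element. The record does not resolve this difference.

The payload is a synthetic part named SynTer-L1 Linker, designated as spanning part types 5 to 11 in the toolkit's assembly scheme. Such a linker part occupies several consecutive positions in a hierarchical Golden Gate assembly, so those slots do not need to be filled individually, and the name indicates that it carries synthetic terminator sequence. The feature table does not label the insert itself. It does annotate short rrnB T2 and phage fd terminators flanking the resistance cassette, but whether these belong to the linker or to backbone insulation is not stated. The Type IIS enzymes and overhangs used for assembly are also not recorded. The depositor notes that the stock is a roughly equal mixture of the correct plasmid and a variant with a single C deletion in the SynTer-v1-p2 terminator, which is not known to affect function.
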