Features (pLannotate 1.2.2; 5 found; start..end, strand, type, name):
      1..589     +  rep_origin     ori: high-copy-number ColE1/pMB1/pBR322/pUC origin of replication
    651..678     -  terminator     rrnB T2 terminator: transcription terminator T2 from the E. coli rrnB gene
    776..867     +  promoter       AmpR promoter: bla
    868..1725    +  CDS            bla: BLAT_ECOLX - Experimental evidence at protein level: Swiss-Prot protein existence level 1. TEM-type are the most prevalent beta-lactamases in enterobacteria; they hydrolyze the beta-lactam bond in susceptible beta-lactam antibiotics, thus conferring resistance to penicillins and cephalosporins. TEM-3 and TEM-4 are capable of hydrolyzing cefotaxime and ceftazidime. TEM-5 is capable of hydrolyzing ceftazidime. TEM-6 is capable of hydrolyzing ceftazidime and aztreonam. TEM-8/CAZ-2, TEM- 16/CAZ-7 and TEM-24/CAZ-6 are markedly active against ceftazidime. IRT- 4 shows resistance to beta-lactamase in
   1732..1771    +  terminator     fd terminator: central terminator from bacteriophage fd (Otsuka and Kunisawa, 1982)
>Addgene plasmid #229363 | pXTK126 [Linker_SynTer-L1_PartType5-11] | addgene full sequence | sequence record 473452 | Addgene NGS Result
TTGAGATCCTTTTTTTCTGCGCGTAATCTGCTGCTTGCAAACAAAAAAACCACCGCTACCAGCGGTGGTT
TGTTTGCCGGATCAAGAGCTACCAACTCTTTTTCCGAAGGTAACTGGCTTCAGCAGAGCGCAGATACCAA
ATACTGTTCTTCTAGTGTAGCCGTAGTTAGGCCACCACTTCAAGAACTCTGTAGCACCGCCTACATACCT
CGCTCTGCTAATCCTGTTACCAGTGGCTGCTGCCAGTGGCGATAAGTCGTGTCTTACCGGGTTGGACTCA
AGACGATAGTTACCGGATAAGGCGCAGCGGTCGGGCTGAACGGGGGGTTCGTGCACACAGCCCAGCTTGG
AGCGAACGACCTACACCGAACTGAGATACCTACAGCGTGAGCTATGAGAAAGCGCCACGCTTCCCGAAGG
GAGAAAGGCGGACAGGTATCCGGTAAGCGGCAGGGTCGGAACAGGAGAGCGCACGAGGGAGCTTCCAGGG
GGAAACGCCTGGTATCTTTATAGTCCTGTCGGGTTTCGCCACCTCTGACTTGAGCGTCGATTTTTGTGAT
GCTCGTCAGGGGGGCGGAGCCTATGGAAAAACGCCAGCAACGCGAGTCGGTCTCTAACGCATATGCCCAC
TAAGAGTTTGTAGAAACGCAAAAAGGCCATCCGTCAGGATGGCCTTCTGCTTAATTTGATGGTTATCAGA
AGAGTGTAAGCGGGTTGACTAGAGTTGAGACCAGAGTAGCCCGCCTAATGAGCGGGCTTTTTTTTAATTC
CCCTATTTGTTTATTTTTCTAAATACATTCAAATATGTATCCGCTCATGAGACAATAACCCTGATAAATG
CTTCAATAATATTGAAAAAGGAAGAGTATGAGCATTCAGCATTTTCGTGTGGCGCTGATTCCGTTTTTTG
CGGCGTTTTGCCTGCCGGTGTTTGCGCATCCGGAAACCCTGGTGAAAGTGAAAGATGCGGAAGATCAACT
GGGTGCGCGCGTGGGCTATATTGAACTGGATCTGAACAGCGGCAAAATTCTGGAATCTTTTCGTCCGGAA
GAACGTTTTCCGATGATGAGCACCTTTAAAGTGCTGCTGTGCGGTGCGGTTCTGAGCCGTGTGGATGCGG
GCCAGGAACAACTGGGCCGTCGTATTCATTATAGCCAGAACGATCTGGTGGAATATAGCCCGGTGACCGA
AAAACATCTGACCGATGGCATGACCGTGCGTGAACTGTGCAGCGCGGCGATTACCATGAGCGATAACACC
GCGGCGAACCTGCTGCTGACGACCATTGGCGGTCCGAAAGAACTGACCGCGTTTCTGCATAACATGGGCG
ATCATGTGACCCGTCTGGATCGTTGGGAACCGGAACTGAACGAAGCGATTCCGAACGATGAACGTGATAC
CACCATGCCGGCAGCAATGGCGACCACCCTGCGTAAACTGCTGACGGGTGAGCTGCTGACCCTGGCAAGC
CGCCAGCAACTGATTGATTGGATGGAAGCGGATAAAGTGGCGGGTCCGCTGCTGCGTAGCGCGCTGCCGG
CTGGCTGGTTTATTGCGGATAAAAGCGGTGCGGGCGAACGTGGCAGCCGTGGCATTATTGCGGCGCTGGG
CCCGGATGGTAAACCGAGCCGTATTGTGGTGATTTATACCACCGGCAGCCAGGCGACGATGGATGAACGT
AACCGTCAGATTGCGGAAATTGGCGCGAGCCTGATTAAACATTGGTAAACCGATACAATTAAAGGCTCCT
TTTGGAGCCTTTTTTTTTGGACGACCCTTGTCAGATCAAAGGATCTTC
